Addgene plasmid #191546: MSCV-P C-FlagHA HPV16 E7 Mutant 2
Purpose: Protein expression of HPV16 E7 Mutant 2
Depositing lab: Elizabeth White. Depositing organization: University of Pennsylvania. Publication: ZER1 Contributes to the Carcinogenic Activity of High-Risk HPV E7 Proteins. Nouel J, White EA. mBio. 2022 Nov 8:e0203322. doi: 10.1128/mbio.02033-22. PubMed 36346242.
Backbone
  Vector backbone: MSCV-P C-FlagHA GAW
  Vector type: Retroviral
  Selectable markers: Puromycin
Growth in bacteria
  Bacterial resistance: Ampicillin, 100 μg/mL
  Growth temperature: 37°C
  Growth strain: NEB Stable
  Copy number: High Copy
Gene/Insert
  Gene/Insert name: HPV16
  Species: Virus
  Mutation: I93A, K97A, P98A
  Tag / fusion protein: FlagHA (C terminal on insert)
  Cloning method: Gateway Cloning
Terms and licenses: Academic/Nonprofit Terms; Industry Terms: Not Available to Industry
Depositor comments: Please visit https://www.biorxiv.org/content/10.1101/2022.07.18.500567v1 for bioRxiv preprint.
How to cite: MSCV-P C-FlagHA HPV16 E7 Mutant 2 was a gift from Elizabeth White (Addgene plasmid # 191546 ; http://n2t.net/addgene:191546 ; RRID:Addgene_191546)
