[The description below was written by a language model from this plasmid's Addgene catalogue record and pLannotate feature annotations shown in this document.]
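Description:
MSCV-P C-FlagHA HPV16 E7 Mutant 2 is a 6,742-nt gammaretroviral expression plasmid built on the Gateway-adapted MSCV-P C-FlagHA GAW backbone. It is maintained in E. coli through a high-copy ColE1/pUC-type origin and an ampicillin resistance gene (β-lactamase with its own promoter). The bacterial backbone also carries several short leftover fragments (lac promoter/operator, lacI, lacZα, rop, bom, TcR, env) that appear to be cloning remnants rather than functional units. The retroviral portion is flanked by murine embryonic stem cell virus 5' and 3' LTRs. Downstream of the 5' LTR are the Ψ packaging signal and a truncated gag segment lacking its start codon, which allow the transcript to be packaged into virions when viral proteins are supplied in trans by packaging cells.

The payload is the human papillomavirus 16 E7 oncoprotein coding sequence, inserted by Gateway recombination and therefore bracketed by attB1 and attB2 site remnants. It carries three alanine substitutions near the C terminus (I93A, K97A, P98A). The catalogue record lists a C-terminal Flag-HA tandem epitope tag. The feature table detects only a FLAG fragment just past attB2, so the HA portion is not separately annotated. No internal promoter precedes E7 apart from a short T7 promoter, so expression in mammalian cells is presumably driven from the 5' LTR. A separate mouse PGK promoter drives puromycin N-acetyltransferase, allowing selection of stably transduced cells. The stated purpose is expression of this E7 mutant. The tag would suit detection or affinity purification, and the associated publication concerns the contribution of ZER1 to the carcinogenic activity of high-risk HPV E7 proteins. The record does not state what effect these particular mutations have.
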