Features (pLannotate 1.2.2; 23 found; start..end, strand, type, name):
      1..517     +  LTR            5' LTR: 5' long terminal repeat from murine embryonic stem cell virus
    581..922     +  misc_feature   MESV Ψ: packaging signal of murine embryonic stem cell virus
    989..1405    +  CDS            gag (truncated): truncated Moloney murine leukemia virus (MMLV) gag gene lacking the start codon
   1417..1435    +  promoter       T7 promoter: promoter for bacteriophage T7 RNA polymerase
   1466..1483    +  protein_bind   attB1 (fragment): mutant version of attB; core recombination site for the Gateway® BP reaction BP Clonase™
   1492..1779    +  CDS            E7: VE7_HPV16 - Experimental evidence at protein level: Swiss-Prot protein existence level 1. Plays a role in viral genome replication by driving entry of quiescent cells into the cell cycle. Stimulation of progression from G1 to S phase allows the virus to efficiently use the cellular DNA replicating machinery to achieve viral genome replication. E7 protein has both transforming and trans-activating activities. Induces the disassembly of the E2F1 transcription factor from RB1, with subsequent transcriptional activation of E2F1-regulated S-phase genes. Interferes with host histone deacetylation me
   1790..1807    -  protein_bind   attB2 (fragment): mutant version of attB; core recombination site for the Gateway® BP reaction BP Clonase™
   1843..1863    +  CDS            FLAG (fragment): FLAG® epitope tag, followed by an enterokinase cleavage site
   1918..2417    +  promoter       PGK promoter: mouse phosphoglycerate kinase 1 promoter
   2438..3037    +  CDS            PuroR: puromycin N-acetyltransferase; pac from Streptomyces alboniger; confers resistance to puromycin
   3137..3651    +  LTR            3' LTR: 3' long terminal repeat from murine embryonic stem cell virus
   3813..3829    -  protein_bind   lac operator: The lac repressor binds to the lac operator to inhibit transcription in E. coli. This inhibition can be relieved by adding lactose or isopropyl-β-D-thiogalactopyranoside (IPTG). lac repressor encoded by lacI
   3837..3867    -  promoter       lac promoter: promoter for the E. coli lac operon
   3882..3903    -  protein_bind   CAP binding site: CAP binding activates transcription in the presence of cAMP. E. coli catabolite activator protein
   3916..4008    -  CDS            lacI (fragment): lac repressor; lacI; The lac repressor binds to the lac operator to inhibit transcription in E. coli. This inhibition can be relieved by adding lactose or isopropyl-β-D-thiogalactopyranoside (IPTG).
   4191..4779    -  rep_origin     ori: high-copy-number ColE1/pMB1/pBR322/pUC origin of replication
   4950..5810    -  CDS            AmpR: β-lactamase; bla; confers resistance to ampicillin, carbenicillin, and related antibiotics
   5811..5915    -  promoter       AmpR promoter: bla
   6010..6045    +  CDS            rop (fragment): Rop protein, which maintains plasmids at low copy number; rop
   6147..6246    +  misc_feature   bom (fragment): basis of mobility region from pBR322
   6252..6401    -  CDS            lacZα (fragment): LacZα fragment of β-galactosidase; lacZ fragment
   6401..6602    -  CDS            TcR (fragment): tetracycline efflux protein; tet; confers resistance to tetracycline
   6603..6701    +  CDS            env (fragment): murine leukemia virus gPr80 envelope polyprotein precursor; env; proteolytically cleaved into gp70SU and p15TM subunits
>Addgene plasmid #191546 | MSCV-P C-FlagHA HPV16 E7 Mutant 2 | addgene full sequence | sequence record 377582 | Addgene NGS Result
AATGAAAGACCCCACCTGTAGGTTTGGCAAGCTAGCTTAAGTAACGCCATTTTGCAAGGCATGGAAAATA
CATAACTGAGAATAGAGAAGTTCAGATCAAGGTTAGGAACAGAGAGACAGCAGAATATGGGCCAAACAGG
ATATCTGTGGTAAGCAGTTCCTGCCCCGGCTCAGGGCCAAGAACAGATGGTCCCCAGATGCGGTCCCGCC
CTCAGCAGTTTCTAGAGAACCATCAGATGTTTCCAGGGTGCCCCAAGGACCTGAAATGACCCTGTGCCTT
ATTTGAACTAACCAATCAGTTCGCTTCTCGCTTCTGTTCGCGCGCTTCTGCTCCCCGAGCTCAATAAAAG
AGCCCACAACCCCTCACTCGGCGCGCCAGTCCTCCGATAGACTGCGTCGCCCGGGTACCCGTATTCCCAA
TAAAGCCTCTTGCTGTTTGCATCCGAATCGTGGACTCGCTGATCCTTGGGAGGGTCTCCTCAGATTGATT
GACTGCCCACCTCGGGGGTCTTTCATTTGGAGGTTCCACCGAGATTTGGAGACCCCTGCCCAGGGACCAC
CGACCCCCCCGCCGGGAGGTAAGCTGGCCAGCGGTCGTTTCGTGTCTGTCTCTGTCTTTGTGCGTGTTTG
TGCCGGCATCTAATGTTTGCGCCTGCGTCTGTACTAGTTAGCTAACTAGCTCTGTATCTGGCGGACCCGT
GGTGGAACTGACGAGTTCTGAACACCCGGCCGCAACCCTGGGAGACGTCCCAGGGACTTTGGGGGCCGTT
TTTGTGGCCCGACCTGAGGAAGGGAGTCGATGTGGAATCCGACCCCGTCAGGATATGTGGTTCTGGTAGG
AGACGAGAACCTAAAACAGTTCCCGCCTCCGTCTGAATTTTTGCTTTCGGTTTGGAACCGAAGCCGCGCG
TCTTGTCTGCTGCAGCGCTGCAGCATCGTTCTGTGTTGTCTCTGTCTGACTGTGTTTCTGTATTTGTCTG
AAAATTAGGGCCAGACTGTTACCACTCCCTTAAGTTTGACCTTAGGTCACTGGAAAGATGTCGAGCGGAT
CGCTCACAACCAGTCGGTAGATGTCAAGAAGAGACGTTGGGTTACCTTCTGCTCTGCAGAATGGCCAACC
TTTAACGTCGGATGGCCGCGAGACGGCACCTTTAACCGAGACCTCATCACCCAGGTTAAGATCAAGGTCT
TTTCACCTGGCCCGCATGGACACCCAGACCAGGTCCCCTACATCGTGACCTGGGAAGCCTTGGCTTTTGA
CCCCCCTCCCTGGGTCAAGCCCTTTGTACACCCTAAGCCTCCGCCTCCTCTTCCTCCATCCGCCCCGTCT
CTCCCCCTTGAACCTCCTCGTTCGACCCCGCCTCGATCCTCCCTTTATCCAGCCCTCACTCCTTCTCTAG
GCGCCGGAATTAGATCTAATACGACTCACTATAGGGAGACCCAAGCTGGCTAGTTAAGCTATCAACAAGT
TTGTACAAAAAAGTTGGCACCATGCATGGAGATACACCTACATTGCATGAATATATGTTAGATTTGCAAC
CAGAGACAACTGATCTCTACTGTTATGAGCAATTAAATGACAGCTCAGAGGAGGAGGATGAAATAGATGG
TCCAGCTGGACAAGCAGAACCGGACAGAGCCCATTACAATATTGTAACCTTTTGTTGCAAGTGTGACTCT
ACGCTTCGGTTGTGCGTACAAAGCACACACGTAGACATTCGTACTTTGGAAGACCTGTTAATGGGCACAC
TAGGAATTGTGTGCCCCGCCTGTTCTCAGGCAGCACCAACTTTCTTGTACAAAGTGGTTGATCTAGAGGG
CCCGCGGTTCGAACTCGAGGACTACAAGGACGACGATGACAAGTCGGCCGCTGGAGGATACCCCTACGAC
GTGCCCGACTACGCCTAGAATTCTACCGGGTAGGGGAGGCGCTTTTCCCAAGGCAGTCTGGAGCATGCGC
TTTAGCAGCCCCGCTGGGCACTTGGCGCTACACAAGTGGCCTCTGGCCTCGCACACATTCCACATCCACC
GGTAGGCGCCAACCGGCTCCGTTCTTTGGTGGCCCCTTCGCGCCACCTTCTACTCCTCCCCTAGTCAGGA
AGTTCCCCCCCGCCCCGCAGCTCGCGTCGTGCAGGACGTGACAAATGGAAGTAGCACGTCTCACTAGTCT
CGTGCAGATGGACAGCACCGCTGAGCAATGGAAGCGGGTAGGCCTTTGGGGCAGCGGCCAATAGCAGCTT
TGCTCCTTCGCTTTCTGGGCTCAGAGGCTGGGAAGGGGTGGGTCCGGGGGCGGGCTCAGGGGCGGGCTCA
GGGGCGGGGCGGGCGCCCGAAGGTCCTCCGGAGGCCCGGCATTCTGCACGCTTCAAAAGCGCACGTCTGC
CGCGCTGTTCTCCTCTTCCTCATCTCCGGGCCTTTCGACCTGCAGCCCAAGCTTACCATGACCGAGTACA
AGCCCACGGTGCGCCTCGCCACCCGCGACGACGTCCCCAGGGCCGTACGCACCCTCGCCGCCGCGTTCGC
CGACTACCCCGCCACGCGCCACACCGTCGATCCGGACCGCCACATCGAGCGGGTCACCGAGCTGCAAGAA
CTCTTCCTCACGCGCGTCGGGCTCGACATCGGCAAGGTGTGGGTCGCGGACGACGGCGCCGCGGTGGCGG
TCTGGACCACGCCGGAGAGCGTCGAAGCGGGGGCGGTGTTCGCCGAGATCGGCCCGCGCATGGCCGAGTT
GAGCGGTTCCCGGCTGGCCGCGCAGCAACAGATGGAAGGCCTCCTGGCGCCGCACCGGCCCAAGGAGCCC
GCGTGGTTCCTGGCCACCGTCGGCGTCTCGCCCGACCACCAGGGCAAGGGTCTGGGCAGCGCCGTCGTGC
TCCCCGGAGTGGAGGCGGCCGAGCGCGCCGGGGTGCCCGCCTTCCTGGAGACCTCCGCGCCCCGCAACCT
CCCCTTCTACGAGCGGCTCGGCTTCACCGTCACCGCCGACGTCGAGGTGCCCGAAGGACCGCGCACCTGG
TGCATGACCCGCAAGCCCGGTGCCTGACGCCCGCCCCACGACCCGCAGCGCCCGACCGAAAGGAGCGCAC
GACCCCATGCATCGATAAAATAAAAGATTTTATTTAGTCTCCAGAAAAAGGGGGGAATGAAAGACCCCAC
CTGTAGGTTTGGCAAGCTAGCTTAAGTAACGCCATTTTGCAAGGCATGGAAAATACATAACTGAGAATAG
AGAAGTTCAGATCAAGGTTAGGAACAGAGAGACAGCAGAATATGGGCCAAACAGGATATCTGTGGTAAGC
AGTTCCTGCCCCGGCTCAGGGCCAAGAACAGATGGTCCCCAGATGCGGTCCCGCCCTCAGCAGTTTCTAG
AGAACCATCAGATGTTTCCAGGGTGCCCCAAGGACCTGAAATGACCCTGTGCCTTATTTGAACTAACCAA
TCAGTTCGCTTCTCGCTTCTGTTCGCGCGCTTCTGCTCCCCGAGCTCAATAAAAGAGCCCACAACCCCTC
ACTCGGCGCGCCAGTCCTCCGATAGACTGCGTCGCCCGGGTACCCGTGTATCCAATAAACCCTCTTGCAG
TTGCATCCGACTTGTGGTCTCGCTGTTCCTTGGGAGGGTCTCCTCTGAGTGATTGACTACCCGTCAGCGG
GGGTCTTTCATGGGTAACAGTTTCTTGAAGTTGGAGAACAACATTCTGAGGGTAGGAGTCGAATATTAAG
TAATCCTGACTCAATTAGCCACTGTTTTGAATCCACATACTCCAATACTCCTGAAATAGTTCATTATGGA
CAGCGCAGAAAGAGCTGGGGAGAATTGTGAAATTGTTATCCGCTCACAATTCCACACAACATACGAGCCG
GAAGCATAAAGTGTAAAGCCTGGGGTGCCTAATGAGTGAGCTAACTCACATTAATTGCGTTGCGCTCACT
GCCCGCTTTCCAGTCGGGAAACCTGTCGTGCCAGCTGCATTAATGAATCGGCCAACGCGCGGGGAGAGGC
GGTTTGCGTATTGGGCGCTCTTCCGCTTCCTCGCTCACTGACTCGCTGCGCTCGGTCGTTCGGCTGCGGC
GAGCGGTATCAGCTCACTCAAAGGCGGTAATACGGTTATCCACAGAATCAGGGGATAACGCAGGAAAGAA
CATGTGAGCAAAAGGCCAGCAAAAGGCCAGGAACCGTAAAAAGGCCGCGTTGCTGGCGTTTTTCCATAGG
CTCCGCCCCCCTGACGAGCATCACAAAAATCGACGCTCAAGTCAGAGGTGGCGAAACCCGACAGGACTAT
AAAGATACCAGGCGTTTCCCCTTGGAAGCTCCCTCGTGCGCTCTCCTGTTCCGACCCTGCCGCTTACCGG
ATACCTGTCCGCCTTTCTCCCTTCGGGAAGCGTGGCGCTTTCTCATAGCTCACGCTGTAGGTATCTCAGT
TCGGTGTAGGTCGTTCGCTCCAAGCTGGGCTGTGTGCACGAACCCCCCGTTCAGCCCGACCGCTGCGCCT
TATCCGGTAACTATCGTCTTGAGTCCAACCCGGTAAGACACGACTTATCGCCACTGGCAGCAGCCACTGG
TAACAGGATTAGCAGAGCGAGGTATGTAGGCGGTGCTACAGAGTTCTTGAAGTGGTGGCCTAACTACGGC
TACACTAGAAGAACAGTATTTGGTATCTGCGCTCTGCTGAAGCCAGTTACCTTCGGAAAAAGAGTTGGTA
GCTCTTGATCCGGCAAACAAACCACCGCTGGTAGCGGTGGTTTTTTTGTTTGCAAGCAGCAGATTACGCG
CAGAAAAAAAGGATCTCAAGAAGATCCTTTGATCTTTTCTACGGGGTCTGACGCTCAGTGGAACGAAAAC
TCACGTTAAGGGATTTTGGTCATGAGATTATCAAAAAGGATCTTCACCTAGATCCTTTTAAATTAAAAAT
GAAGTTTTAAATCAATCTAAAGTATATATGAGTAAACTTGGTCTGACAGTTACCAATGCTTAATCAGTGA
GGCACCTATCTCAGCGATCTGTCTATTTCGTTCATCCATAGTTGCCTGACTCCCCGTCGTGTAGATAACT
ACGATACGGGAGGGCTTACCATCTGGCCCCAGTGCTGCAATGATACCGCGAGACCCACGCTCACCGGCTC
CAGATTTATCAGCAATAAACCAGCCAGCCGGAAGGGCCGAGCGCAGAAGTGGTCCTGCAACTTTATCCGC
CTCCATCCAGTCTATTAATTGTTGCCGGGAAGCTAGAGTAAGTAGTTCGCCAGTTAATAGTTTGCGCAAC
GTTGTTGCCATTGCTACAGGCATCGTGGTGTCACGCTCGTCGTTTGGTATGGCTTCATTCAGCTCCGGTT
CCCAACGATCAAGGCGAGTTACATGATCCCCCATGTTGTGCAAAAAAGCGGTTAGCTCCTTCGGTCCTCC
GATCGTTGTCAGAAGTAAGTTGGCCGCAGTGTTATCACTCATGGTTATGGCAGCACTGCATAATTCTCTT
ACTGTCATGCCATCCGTAAGATGCTTTTCTGTGACTGGTGAGTACTCAACCAAGTCATTCTGAGAATAGT
GTATGCGGCGACCGAGTTGCTCTTGCCCGGCGTCAATACGGGATAATACCGCGCCACATAGCAGAACTTT
AAAAGTGCTCATCATTGGAAAACGTTCTTCGGGGCGAAAACTCTCAAGGATCTTACCGCTGTTGAGATCC
AGTTCGATGTAACCCACTCGTGCACCCAACTGATCTTCAGCATCTTTTACTTTCACCAGCGTTTCTGGGT
GAGCAAAAACAGGAAGGCAAAATGCCGCAAAAAAGGGAATAAGGGCGACACGGAAATGTTGAATACTCAT
ACTCTTCCTTTTTCAATATTATTGAAGCATTTATCAGGGTTATTGTCTCATGAGCGGATACATATTTGAA
TGTATTTAGAAAAATAAACAAATAGGGGTTCCGCGCACATTTCCCCGAAAAGTGCCACCTGACGTCTAAG
AAACCATTATTATCATGACATTAACCTATAAAAATAGGCGTATCACGAGGCCCTTTCGTCTCGCGCGTTT
CGGTGATGACGGTGAAAACCTCTGACACATGCAGCTCCCGGAGACGGTCACAGCTTGTCTGTAAGCGGAT
GCCGGGAGCAGACAAGCCCGTCAGGGCGCGTCAGCGGGTGTTGGCGGGTGTCGGGGCTGGCTTAACTATG
CGGCATCAGAGCAGATTGTACTGAGAGTGCACCATATGCGGTGTGAAATACCGCACAGATGCGTAAGGAG
AAAATACCGCATCAGGCGCCATTCGCCATTCAGGCTGCGCAACTGTTGGGAAGGGCGATCGGTGCGGGCC
TCTTCGCTATTACGCCAGCTGGCGAAAGGGGGATGTGCTGCAAGGCGATTAAGTTGGGTAACGCCAGGGT
TTTCCCAGTCACGACGTTGTAAAACGACGGCGCAAGGAATGGTGCATGCAAGGAGATGGCGCCCAACAGT
CCCCCGGCCACGGGGCCTGCCACCATACCCACGCCGAAACAAGCGCTCATGAGCCCGAAGTGGCGAGCCC
GATCTTCCCCATCGGTGATGTCGGCGATATAGGCGCCAGCAACCGCACCTGTGGCGCCGGTGATGCCGGC
CACGATGCGTCCGGCGTAGAGGCGATTAGTCCAATTTGTTAAAGACAGGATATCAGTGGTCCAGGCTCTA
GTTTTGACTCAACAATATCACCAGCTGAAGCCTATAGAGTACGAGCCATAGATAAAATAAAAGATTTTAT
TTAGTCTCCAGAAAAAGGGGGG
