>Addgene plasmid #191546 | MSCV-P C-FlagHA HPV16 E7 Mutant 2 | depositor partial sequence | sequence record 371352 | Partial sequence
CARYWWWMWYWMCTMCAATTMTYMGYYCTCCTCCTTCTCTAGGCGCCGGAATTAGATCTAATACGACTCA
CTATAGGGAGACCCAAGCTGGCTAGTTAAGCTATCAACAAGTTTGTACAAAAAAGTTGGCACCATGCATG
GAGATACACCTACATTGCATGAATATATGTTAGATTTGCAACCAGAGACAACTGATCTCTACTGTTATGA
GCAATTAAATGACAGCTCAGAGGAGGAGGATGAAATAGATGGTCCAGCTGGACAAGCAGAACCGGACAGA
GCCCATTACAATATTGTAACCTTTTGTTGCAAGTGTGACTCTACGCTTCGGTTGTGCGTACAAAGCACAC
ACGTAGACATTCGTACTTTGGAAGACCTGTTAATGGGCACACTAGGAATTGTGTGCCCCGCCTGTTCTCA
GGCAGCACCAACTTTCTTGTACAAAGTGGTTGATCTAGAGGGCCCGCGGTTCGAACTCGAGGACTACAAG
GACGACGATGACAAGTCGGCCGCTGGAGGATACCCCTACGACGTGCCCGACTACGCCTAGAATTCTACCG
GGTAGGGGAGGCGCTTTTCCCAAGGCAGTCTGGAGCATGCGCTTTAGCAGCCCCGCTGGGCASTTGGCGC
TACACAAGTGGCCTCTGGCCTCGCACACATTCCACATCCACCGGTAGGCGCCAACCGGCTCCGTTCTTTG
GTGGCCCCTTCGCGCCACCTTCTACTCCTCCCCTAGTCAGGAAGTTCCCCCCCGCCCCGCAGCTCGCGTC
GTGCAGGACGTGACAAATGGAAGTAGCACGTCTCACTAGTCTCGTGCAGATGGACAGCACCGCTGAGCAA
TGGAAGCGGGTAGGCCTTTGGGGCAGCGGCCAATAGCAGCTTTGCTCCTTCGCTTTCTGGGCTCAGAGGC
TGGGAAGGGGTGGGTCCRGGGGGCGGGCTCAGGGGSCGSGCTCATGSGACGGKGCCGSKCGAYSCSAAGG
TTCCTTCRGACGTCCAGCAGTTWCTGCACGCTTCATAARGCGCAYGTCTRKCAKCGCTGATCCTCTSTAT
CCKKCAWCCTMGGGGTYCTTTTCGACCAKCAGACCCCWARTSATTGAWCCSATCTGCWSCCGSAGTCT
